Addgene plasmid #234716: pTcTurboID-GW_GFP-NLS
Purpose: Used to express GFP-3xNLS fused to 3xHA-TurboID (N-terminal) in T. cruzi. Tetracycline regulated. Used as proximity labelling nuclear spatial control.
Depositing lab: Esteban Serra. Depositing organization: Instituto de Biologia Molecular y Celular de Rosario.
Backbone
  Vector backbone: pTcTurboID-GW
  Vector type: Trypanosomatid expression
Growth in bacteria
  Bacterial resistance: Ampicillin, 100 μg/mL
  Growth temperature: 37°C
  Growth strain: DH5alpha
  Copy number: High Copy
Gene/Insert
  Gene/Insert name: GFP-3xNLS
  Species: Other
  Promoter: T7
  Tag / fusion protein: 3xHA (N terminal on backbone)
  Cloning method: Gateway Cloning
  Sequencing primers: 5′ ataaacagggagccctgc; 3′ CAAGGACAGAAAACGGTAAG
Terms and licenses: Academic/Nonprofit Terms; Industry Terms: Not Available to Industry
Depositor comments: Nuclear localization signal of SV40 (3x)
How to cite: pTcTurboID-GW_GFP-NLS was a gift from Esteban Serra (Addgene plasmid # 234716 ; http://n2t.net/addgene:234716 ; RRID:Addgene_234716)
