[The description below was written by a language model from this plasmid's Addgene catalogue record and pLannotate feature annotations shown in this document.]
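Description:
pTcTurboID-GW_GFP-NLS is a 10.3 kb trypanosomatid expression plasmid built on the Gateway-compatible pTcTurboID-GW backbone for tetracycline-regulated expression in Trypanosoma cruzi. In E. coli it is propagated as a high-copy plasmid through a ColE1/pUC-type origin and selected with ampicillin via the β-lactamase gene. The feature table also shows a hygromycin phosphotransferase (hph) coding sequence downstream of its own T7 promoter, which presumably serves as the selectable marker in the parasite, although the record does not say so explicitly. Remnants of pBluescript-type cloning vector sequence (MCS, lacZα, lac promoter/operator fragments) are also annotated, and the first ~2.2 kb of the sequence carries no annotation.

The expression cassette is driven by a T7 promoter immediately followed by a tet operator-containing element. This arrangement makes transcription dependent on T7 RNA polymerase and repressible by the Tet repressor, so it implies a host line supplying both. Downstream lies the TurboID coding sequence, an engineered high-activity biotin ligase, which the catalogue entry describes as carrying an N-terminal 3xHA epitope tag; the tag itself is not annotated. The insert sits between attB1 and attB2, the sites left by Gateway recombination. It consists of a GFP (annotated as mgfp5) followed, per the depositor, by three copies of the SV40 nuclear localization signal, giving a 3xHA-TurboID-GFP-3xNLS fusion. Paired T7 terminators flank the cassettes to limit read-through.

The construct is intended as a nuclear spatial control in proximity-labelling experiments. It directs TurboID to the nucleus without a specific bait, providing a reference set of biotinylated background proteins against which nuclear bait-TurboID fusions can be compared. GFP and HA allow localization and expression to be checked.
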