Features (pLannotate 1.2.2; 27 found; start..end, strand, type, name):
   2188..2210    +  misc_feature   MCS (fragment): pBluescript multiple cloning site
   2210..2235    +  misc_feature   MCS (fragment): pBluescript multiple cloning site
   2377..2395    -  promoter       ADH1 promoter (fragment): S. cerevisiae ADH1; promoter for alcohol dehydrogenase 1
   2869..3891    -  CDS            hph: KHYB_ECOLX - Experimental evidence at protein level: Swiss-Prot protein existence level 1. The aminoglycoside phosphotransferases achieve inactivation of their antibiotic substrates by phosphorylation. Only phosphorylates hygromycin and closely related compounds such as demethyl analogs and destomycin. From Escherichia coli.
   4363..4381    -  promoter       T7 promoter: promoter for bacteriophage T7 RNA polymerase
   4414..4461    -  terminator     T7 terminator: transcription terminator for bacteriophage T7 RNA polymerase
   4469..4518    -  CDS            SET1 (fragment): solubility-enhancement tag derived from T7 phage gene 10B
   4546..4593    -  terminator     T7 terminator: transcription terminator for bacteriophage T7 RNA polymerase
   4621..4639    +  promoter       T7 promoter: promoter for bacteriophage T7 RNA polymerase
   4646..4665    +  promoter       PLtetO-1 promoter (fragment): modified phage lambda PL promoter with tet operator sites (Lutz and Bujard, 1997)
   5016..5972    +  CDS            TurboID: mutant of the E. coli biotin ligase BioID engineered for improved catalytic efficiency (Branon et al., 2018)
   6018..6042    +  protein_bind   attB1: mutant version of attB; recombination site for the Gateway® BP reaction BP Clonase™
   6075..6788    +  CDS            mgfp5: GFP with folding enhancement mutations; mgfp5; suitable for expression in plants due to removal of a cryptic intron
   6917..6941    -  protein_bind   attB2: mutant version of attB; recombination site for the Gateway® BP reaction BP Clonase™
   7473..7520    +  terminator     T7 terminator: transcription terminator for bacteriophage T7 RNA polymerase
   7548..7597    +  CDS            SET1 (fragment): solubility-enhancement tag derived from T7 phage gene 10B
   7605..7652    +  terminator     T7 terminator: transcription terminator for bacteriophage T7 RNA polymerase
   7723..7739    -  protein_bind   lac operator: The lac repressor binds to the lac operator to inhibit transcription in E. coli. This inhibition can be relieved by adding lactose or isopropyl-β-D-thiogalactopyranoside (IPTG). lac repressor encoded by lacI
   7747..7777    -  promoter       lac promoter: promoter for the E. coli lac operon
   7792..7813    -  protein_bind   CAP binding site: CAP binding activates transcription in the presence of cAMP. E. coli catabolite activator protein
   7826..7918    -  CDS            lacI (fragment): lac repressor; lacI; The lac repressor binds to the lac operator to inhibit transcription in E. coli. This inhibition can be relieved by adding lactose or isopropyl-β-D-thiogalactopyranoside (IPTG).
   8101..8689    -  rep_origin     ori: high-copy-number ColE1/pMB1/pBR322/pUC origin of replication
   8860..9720    -  CDS            AmpR: β-lactamase; bla; confers resistance to ampicillin, carbenicillin, and related antibiotics
   9721..9825    -  promoter       AmpR promoter: bla
   9920..9955    +  CDS            rop (fragment): Rop protein, which maintains plasmids at low copy number; rop
  10057..10156   +  misc_feature   bom (fragment): basis of mobility region from pBR322
  10162..10319   -  CDS            lacZα (fragment): LacZα fragment of β-galactosidase; lacZ fragment
>Addgene plasmid #234716 | pTcTurboID-GW_GFP-NLS | addgene full sequence | sequence record 473540 | Addgene NGS Result
TCATTTGTGTCTAGTACATCATGGAGCGGTATTCTCTCCGGTGGCCCAGGTGGCGTCGGAAGGAATTGGT
GTCCCTCAGGATGTTTGGTTTTTCGTTTTTTTTTTTGCGGTCTTTTGTTTCGCATCGCCGTATCGTGTGC
GGCGCGACCTTCTTTTTGGCTCATTGGTCAGTGAGGTTTATAATAAAGTGGATCACTTGGGTTTTTGGCC
CTTTGCGGCGCACCCGCGGAATGGGGGAGGGATTTTCATAATGTAGTGTACATTGTGTGTGGGTCGCAAA
ATGTCATGCCGTGTGCAATGTTTATTTGCGTGCTGTGCGTGTCCTTTTGTGATTCCCACCACTTGTGTGT
ATTTTACCTTATCGTCTCTCCCTGCCGTTGGCTGTGCGTGAATTGTGCTTCGCATTCGTGGGAAATCAAA
AGGGGAATCAACGTGTTCTTTTTTTTCAGAAGGGGAGTCAAAGCGCCGTGTGGATGCCAAGTCTGTGCAA
AAGTTAACTATTATTACTACTGCTGCTGCTGCTGCCACTCCTACATATGCGCACAAGTACACTATATATA
TGCGAATACACCTGTGTGTATTATGCTATGTGTGTGTCTGTGTGGGTGTGTAGGTGATGGGGTAGTGGTT
GTATTATAGTATAGTATATATAGTAGTATACGGCAAAAGGCAAAGACACAAGCACGGCGAGTACGACGAA
CAAACCCATTTCACACATGAGTGTGCGCCACACACGCGACTGCTCCTTTTTTTTCTGCCTTGCCACCACC
CCATATGTATATTATATATATATATATATAAGGGTGTGTGTGTGGTGAGAGAAAATAGGAAATGATTGCG
TGTGTGTCGCCGCCACGAACCTGTCAGATGCTTTCTTACGGTATTTTGTTGCATGCACCCGCGTACACAC
AATATACACACACAAAAAAAACACCGATATGATGGCGAGTGTGCGATTCTCCTTTTATTGTCTTTTTCCT
CCTTTTCTGTGCTCTCTGCTGTGTGCCAATAAAACACACTCCTCCTATGTTTGGTGTAGTGTGTGTTATT
TATTGTCCGCGCAAAAAAAAAAGCGAGTAGAGAAACGGGGGAAAAAGTAGTAAATAAATGGAGGACTGCT
TCGCAGCTGCCCTGCCGCACTGTTTTTGCTGCTGGGTTCGCAACGCGATGCTGTTGAGAGTGAAATCACA
TCACAAAAAGCACCCCTCAGACTGGTGTGAAGTGTGAAGTATGTGTACAAATGCGTGTGTGTGTGTATAC
ACATTGACGAATAGCATACCAGGGAAAAAAGGGAGGACACTCTCTTTCGTGCGTGCTGAACTCTGTGTGT
GTGTGCTGCCGTTTTGTTTGCAGCTTGAAATGCTTGGTTGAATAGAAATCGGTACTTGATTGTTGCCGCA
TTTCGAGGAATTTCATCCAAAAAAAAAAAGAGGTCAACAACAACCAACTGACAAACTTTGTGTTGGACCT
GTGTATGTGGTGGTGTGGTGGGGGAAGAGAAACACACACACAGACAAACACAAACACCATGTCATTTTGG
CATGCGTGTGCGTGCGTGCGTGCGTTGAATATCCTCCACACACAAATATATATATATAATAATACCACAA
CAACATTTCAAAGGATCATCAATGTGTGTGAGACGTGTGCGTTTGTAGCGTGTGTGTATATGTGTTTTGT
GTGTTGTGTGGTGTAATGTGTGTGTGTGTCGTTCGTGCATATACACCTTATACACACACACATATAATAC
ATACATAAATACACACACACGGCGAACGCCGCGGACCAACAACTTGAGATCTGGTTGATTCTGCCAGTAG
TCATATGCTTGTTTCAAGGACTTAGCCATGCACGCCTCAGACTAGTAGCTCGGTGCACCCTGGGATATTT
GCGCACCCACCTTTCCCGTCGCAATCGGCGCCGTCCGAACGCGGAAATATTCCGAGAATAATACGGCTGG
GCTGCGCCGCGCGTTCCCCGCGTGAAACAATTATTGTGCGATGTGCAGCATCCTATTGTGGTGCTTTACC
GCACACCAGTTTCCTTGCGGGGCTTATTTGGTGTGTCGGATTTTTAATTTTTTGATGATTCGGAGGAATT
TTTTACAATTTTTGGGTACCCCTAAAAAACTTTTTGGAGTTTCCGGGGTTCGATCCAACTTGTGCTTTTT
TAACCGTCCATTTGTGTGAGCTCCACCGCGGTGGCGGCCGATCCCCCGGGCTGCAGGAATTCGATCCACA
CGGCTAGCATACTCTAGCGGCATATACACAGGTGGGCTATAATGCCCAGTATTGTTCGAAAAAGTCCAAA
GAACAACAACACTACGACGCATAATGCACAAACACTAAACTACACCTTAAACACCATCAGTGAAGAAAAA
GAAAAAAAAAGAAAAACAGCTTAAATCCTTAAAAAAAAAAAATCACACTAAATTAAAACAGTCAGTTATA
AACAAAAAGAAACTGAACAACCAAAATCTTCCAATAACGCAAAGTTGTAAAAAATTACCACAAGCTGCAT
CATACACCCAATCAAATCATCTACATTTTCCTTGCAATACCCCAAATCCTCGTACATTGATTAAACATTA
TTTCACTCATCCTTCCGCATCATTAAATTGCTGCTTTTTGTTTCCCAAAGATGACCATAAATATAATTTC
AAAAAAAAAAAAGAAAAAAAAGTTATATATTTTTTTGTTGTTGTCCTTAAAGGGAAAAGTAAAATTGTTT
TGCTCTTGACACTGTGTCACTTGGATCGTGGCAGCACCGGTAACGATCATCACGGGACACGCATCGTGTA
TTATAAGATCCCTATTCGCAAAAGAAAGACCTGAWSTCRWCGMYASRYCYMSRWCSKCRTCTACTCTATT
CCTTTGCCCTCGGACGAGTGCTGGGGCGTCGGTTTCCACTATCGGCGAGTACTTCTACACAGCCATCGGT
CCAGACGGCCGCGCTTCTGCGGGCGATTTGTGTACGCCCGACAGTCCCGGCTCCGGATCGGACGATTGCG
TCGCATCGACCCTGCGCCCAAGCTGCATCATCGAAATTGCCGTCAACCAAGCTCTGATAGAGTTGGTCAA
GACCAATGCGGAGCATATACGCCCGGAGCCGCGGCGATCCTGCAAGCTCCGGATGCCTCCGCTCGAAGTA
GCGCGTCTGCTGCTCCATACAAGCCAACCACGGCCTCCAGAAGAAGATGTTGGCGACCTCGTATTGGGAA
TCCCCGAACATCGCCTCGCTCCAGTCAATGACCGCTGTTATGCGGCCATTGTCCGTCAGGACATTGTTGG
AGCCGAAATCCGCGTGCACGAGGTGCCGGACTTCGGGGCAGTCCTCGGCCCAAAGCATCAGCTCATCGAG
AGCCTGCGCGACGGACGCACTGACGGTGTCGTCCATCACAGTTTGCCAGTGATACACATGGGGATCAGCA
ATCGCGCATATGAAATCACGCCATGTAGTGTATTGACCGATTCCTTGCGGTCCGAATGGGCCGAACCCGC
TCGTCTGGCTAAGATCGGCCGCAGCGATCGCATCCATGGCCTCCGCGACCGGCTGCAGAACAGCGGGCAG
TTCGGTTTCAGGCAGGTCTTGCAACGTGACACCCTGTGCACGGCGGGAGATGCAATAGGTCAGGCTCTCG
CTAAATTCCCCAATGTCAAGCACTTCCGGAATCGGGAGCGCGGCCGATGCAAAGTGCCGATAAACATAAC
GATCTTTGTAGAAACCATCGGCGCAGCTATTTACCCGCAGGACATATCCACGCCCTCCTACATCGAAGCT
GAAAGCACGAGATTCTTCGCCCTCCGAGAGCTGCATCAGGTCGGAGACGCTGTCGAACTTTTCGATCAGA
AACTTCTCGACAGACGTCGCGGTGAGTTCAGGCTTTTTCATATCTCATTGCCCCCCGGGATCAGATCTGC
AGGGCTTCCCAACCTTACCAGAGGGCGCCCCAGCTGGCAAGCTAGTTCTAGAATTCTGTTCAATGTAATT
GTTGTTGGTAGATGGCTTTCAAAGTAAAAATATCACTTTCTGCATTCGTGCAGGAAACGTGGGAAAAGAG
AGACAAGTGGAATGAAGGGGAGGTTGACAATTGTGGGTTTTGTGTTTCTTTTCTTGCATTCATTTACGGC
CGCTGTAATTATTATTATTATTATTATTATTTGTAGAGGACAGACATAAAATAAATTTGAGGTATTTTCC
GCATTTTGTTTTTGTTTGTTTGTTTGCTTCTGAATGCAATGAGAATTTGTTTGTGCTCTTGTCTAATAAG
ACTGTTGTGTCTGTTTTTTTGAGTCTCCTGAAGAAACTGGCAACTGTTGAACTTCGCTCACTTCCTGAAT
GCGGATACGATAGATGAAATGCCCTATAGTGAGTCGTATTACAAGGTACCCCGGATATAGTTCCTCCTTT
CAGCAAAAAACCCCTCAAGACCCGTTTAGAGGCCCCAAGGGGTTATGCTAGTTATTGCTCAGCGGTGGCA
GCAGCCAACTCAGCTTCCTTTCGGGCTTTGTTAGCAGCCCTATCCGGATATAGTTCTCCTTTCAGCAAAA
AACCCCTCAAGACCCGTTTAGAGGCCCCAAGGGGTTATGCTAGTTATTGCTCAGCGGGCTAGCACCTGAT
TAATACGACTCACTATAGGGAGATCTCCCTATCAGTGATAGAGATCTAGCCCCTCGAGATCCCCCAACGA
GTTTCTTCAAAATATGCAGCGGATTCACTAAGAAACATTTTCACGCACGAAAGCGAAATTATTATGATTG
TTATTATAATACTTTTTCTTTGTTGTTTTATCCACTTATTATTGTTGTGTTAAATTGTTTTTACCTTTTT
TCTTTTCCAACTTCTTTTATGATGTCTTTTCTTTTTTTTTTTGGCTCTATAAGTTGTCTTGCGGCCGCCG
GCATCGATTGGCCGCCACCATGTACCCGTATGATGTTCCGGATTACGCTGGCTATCCCTACGACGTGCCC
GACTATGCCGGGTACCCCTATGACGTCCCAGACTACGCAGCTAGCAAAGACAATACTGTGCCTCTGAAGC
TGATCGCTCTCCTGGCTAATGGCGAGTTCCATAGTGGCGAACAGCTGGGAGAAACCCTGGGCATGTCCAG
GGCCGCTATCAACAAGCACATTCAGACTCTGCGCGACTGGGGCGTGGACGTGTTCACCGTGCCCGGAAAG
GGCTACTCTCTGCCCGAGCCTATCCCGCTGCTGAACGCTAAACAGATTCTGGGACAGCTGGACGGCGGGA
GCGTGGCAGTCCTGCCTGTGGTCGACTCCACCAATCAGTACCTGCTGGATCGAATCGGCGAGCTGAAGAG
TGGGGATGCTTGCATTGCAGAATATCAGCAGGCAGGGAGAGGAAGCAGAGGGAGGAAATGGTTCTCTCCT
TTTGGAGCTAACCTGTACCTGAGTATGTTTTGGCGCCTGAAGCGGGGACCAGCAGCAATCGGCCTGGGCC
CGGTCATCGGAATTGTCATGGCAGAAGCGCTGCGAAAGCTGGGAGCAGACAAGGTGCGAGTCAAATGGCC
CAATGACCTGTATCTGCAGGATAGAAAGCTGGCAGGCATCCTGGTGGAGCTGGCCGGAATAACAGGCGAT
GCTGCACAGATCGTCATTGGCGCCGGGATTAACGTGGCTATGAGGCGCGTGGAGGAAAGCGTGGTCAATC
AGGGCTGGATCACACTGCAGGAAGCAGGGATTAACCTGGACAGGAATACTCTGGCCGCTACGCTGATCCG
AGAGCTGCGGGCAGCCCTGGAACTGTTCGAGCAGGAAGGCCTGGCTCCATATCTGCCACGGTGGGAGAAG
CTGGATAACTTCATCAATAGACCCGTGAAGCTGATCATTGGGGACAAAGAGATTTTCGGGATTAGCCGGG
GGATTGATAAACAGGGAGCCCTGCTGCTGGAACAGGACGGAGTTATCAAACCCTGGATGGGCGGAGAAAT
CAGTCTGCGGTCTGCCGAAAAGGAATTCAGCAGGGCCGACGAATCGATACGCGTGGATCCGTCGATCACA
AGTTTGTACAAAAAAGCAGGCTCTTTAAAGGAACCAATTCAGTCGACTGGATCCATGAGTAAAGGAGAAG
AACTTTTCACTGGAGTTGTCCCAATTCTTGTTGAATTAGATGGTGATGTTAATGGGCACAAATTTTCTGT
CAGTGGAGAGGGTGAAGGTGATGCAACATACGGAAAACTTACCCTTAAATTTATTTGCACTACTGGAAAA
CTACCTGTTCCATGGCCAACACTTGTCACTACTTTCACTTATGGTGTTCAATGCTTTTCAAGATACCCAG
ATCATATGAAGCGGCACGACTTCTTCAAGAGCGCCATGCCTGAGGGATACGTGCAGGAGAGGACCATCTT
CTTCAATGACGACGGGAACTACAAGACACGTGCTGAAGTCAAGTTTGAGGGAGACACCCTCGTCAACAGG
ATCGAGCTTAAGGGAATCGATTTCAAGGAGGACGGAAACATCCTCGGCCACAAGTTGGAATACAACTACA
ACTCCCACAACGTATACATCATGGCCGACAAGCAAAAGAACGGCATCAAAGCCAACTTCAAGACCCGCCA
CAACATCGAAGACGGCGGCGTGCAACTCGCTGATCATTATCAACAAAATACTCCAATTGGCGATGGCCCT
GTCCTTTTACCAGACAACCATTACCTGTCCACACAATCTGCCCTTTCGAAAGATCCCAACGAAAAGAGAG
ACCACATGGTCCTTCTTGAGTTTGTAACAGCTGCTGGGATTACACATGGCATGGATGAACTATACAAACT
CGAGATGACTGGATCCGGTACCGAATTCAGCAGGGCCGACCCCAAGAAGAAGAGGAAGGTGGACCCCAAG
AAGAAGAGGAAGGTGGACCCCAAGAAGAAGAGGAAGGTGTGACTCGAGATATCTAGACCCAGCTTTCTTG
TACAAAGTGGTGATCGAGGCAGGCCCAAGCATTGTGCACAACAAATGCTTTTAGTAATCTCTGCATAAAG
GTGAATAGTTTTCCTATCACCGGAATTATTTTTCTTCCGTGGGCTTACCGTTTTCTGTCCTTGTAAGGTT
TCTGAGATCGCGTTCCCATATATATATATCTTTTTTTCAAGTGTTGATTTACTGAAGGAGCTTTTAATAA
TAATTTCAAGCCAGTCATAATCGGAATCTGAACATTCAAGAGATTTTTTTTTTCAAACCTTCCTCCATGT
TTGCGTGAGCGAGCTAGTCGATAGGAGTTTGCAGCTTTGAGCTTTGATGGCTTGTTGGTGGTCGTTGACT
TTTTTTTTGTGTGTGATGCTCACCCTCACGGCGGTTTGATCTTTGTCCATTTCTTGTTTTTTCTTCTTCT
TTTTTCACATAACAAACAAACCAGGGAGAAAAACTTTTTTAGGTTTTTTGTTTATATCGCGTTTTTTTTT
GTTTCTAAGGATGTCTGACGATCGAATCAGGTGCTAGCCCGCTGAGCAATAACTAGCATAACCCCTTGGG
GCCTCTAAACGGGTCTTGAGGGGTTTTTTGCTGAAAGGAGAACTATATCCGGATAGGGCTGCTAACAAAG
CCCGAAAGGAAGCTGAGTTGGCTGCTGCCACCGCTGAGCAATAACTAGCATAACCCCTTGGGGCCTCTAA
ACGGGTCTTGAGGGGTTTTTTGCTGAAAGGAGGAACTATATCCGGGGATCAAGCTTGGCGTAATCATGGT
CATAGCTGTTTCCTGTGTGAAATTGTTATCCGCTCACAATTCCACACAACATACGAGCCGGAAGCATAAA
GTGTAAAGCCTGGGGTGCCTAATGAGTGAGCTAACTCACATTAATTGCGTTGCGCTCACTGCCCGCTTTC
CAGTCGGGAAACCTGTCGTGCCAGCTGCATTAATGAATCGGCCAACGCGCGGGGAGAGGCGGTTTGCGTA
TTGGGCGCTCTTCCGCTTCCTCGCTCACTGACTCGCTGCGCTCGGTCGTTCGGCTGCGGCGAGCGGTATC
AGCTCACTCAAAGGCGGTAATACGGTTATCCACAGAATCAGGGGATAACGCAGGAAAGAACATGTGAGCA
AAAGGCCAGCAAAAGGCCAGGAACCGTAAAAAGGCCGCGTTGCTGGCGTTTTTCCATAGGCTCCGCCCCC
CTGACGAGCATCACAAAAATCGACGCTCAAGTCAGAGGTGGCGAAACCCGACAGGACTATAAAGATACCA
GGCGTTTCCCCCTGGAAGCTCCCTCGTGCGCTCTCCTGTTCCGACCCTGCCGCTTACCGGATACCTGTCC
GCCTTTCTCCCTTCGGGAAGCGTGGCGCTTTCTCATAGCTCACGCTGTAGGTATCTCAGTTCGGTGTAGG
TCGTTCGCTCCAAGCTGGGCTGTGTGCACGAACCCCCCGTTCAGCCCGACCGCTGCGCCTTATCCGGTAA
CTATCGTCTTGAGTCCAACCCGGTAAGACACGACTTATCGCCACTGGCAGCAGCCACTGGTAACAGGATT
AGCAGAGCGAGGTATGTAGGCGGTGCTACAGAGTTCTTGAAGTGGTGGCCTAACTACGGCTACACTAGAA
GAACAGTATTTGGTATCTGCGCTCTGCTGAAGCCAGTTACCTTCGGAAAAAGAGTTGGTAGCTCTTGATC
CGGCAAACAAACCACCGCTGGTAGCGGTGGTTTTTTTGTTTGCAAGCAGCAGATTACGCGCAGAAAAAAA
GGATCTCAAGAAGATCCTTTGATCTTTTCTACGGGGTCTGACGCTCAGTGGAACGAAAACTCACGTTAAG
GGATTTTGGTCATGAGATTATCAAAAAGGATCTTCACCTAGATCCTTTTAAATTAAAAATGAAGTTTTAA
ATCAATCTAAAGTATATATGAGTAAACTTGGTCTGACAGTTACCAATGCTTAATCAGTGAGGCACCTATC
TCAGCGATCTGTCTATTTCGTTCATCCATAGTTGCCTGACTCCCCGTCGTGTAGATAACTACGATACGGG
AGGGCTTACCATCTGGCCCCAGTGCTGCAATGATACCGCGAGACCCACGCTCACCGGCTCCAGATTTATC
AGCAATAAACCAGCCAGCCGGAAGGGCCGAGCGCAGAAGTGGTCCTGCAACTTTATCCGCCTCCATCCAG
TCTATTAATTGTTGCCGGGAAGCTAGAGTAAGTAGTTCGCCAGTTAATAGTTTGCGCAACGTTGTTGCCA
TTGCTACAGGCATCGTGGTGTCACGCTCGTCGTTTGGTATGGCTTCATTCAGCTCCGGTTCCCAACGATC
AAGGCGAGTTACATGATCCCCCATGTTGTGCAAAAAAGCGGTTAGCTCCTTCGGTCCTCCGATCGTTGTC
AGAAGTAAGTTGGCCGCAGTGTTATCACTCATGGTTATGGCAGCACTGCATAATTCTCTTACTGTCATGC
CATCCGTAAGATGCTTTTCTGTGACTGGTGAGTACTCAACCAAGTCATTCTGAGAATAGTGTATGCGGCG
ACCGAGTTGCTCTTGCCCGGCGTCAATACGGGATAATACCGCGCCACATAGCAGAACTTTAAAAGTGCTC
ATCATTGGAAAACGTTCTTCGGGGCGAAAACTCTCAAGGATCTTACCGCTGTTGAGATCCAGTTCGATGT
AACCCACTCGTGCACCCAACTGATCTTCAGCATCTTTTACTTTCACCAGCGTTTCTGGGTGAGCAAAAAC
AGGAAGGCAAAATGCCGCAAAAAAGGGAATAAGGGCGACACGGAAATGTTGAATACTCATACTCTTCCTT
TTTCAATATTATTGAAGCATTTATCAGGGTTATTGTCTCATGAGCGGATACATATTTGAATGTATTTAGA
AAAATAAACAAATAGGGGTTCCGCGCACATTTCCCCGAAAAGTGCCACCTGACGTCTAAGAAACCATTAT
TATCATGACATTAACCTATAAAAATAGGCGTATCACGAGGCCCTTTCGTCTCGCGCGTTTCGGTGATGAC
GGTGAAAACCTCTGACACATGCAGCTCCCGGAGACGGTCACAGCTTGTCTGTAAGCGGATGCCGGGAGCA
GACAAGCCCGTCAGGGCGCGTCAGCGGGTGTTGGCGGGTGTCGGGGCTGGCTTAACTATGCGGCATCAGA
GCAGATTGTACTGAGAGTGCACCATATGCGGTGTGAAATACCGCACAGATGCGTAAGGAGAAAATACCGC
ATCAGGCGCCATTCGCCATTCAGGCTGCGCAACTGTTGGGAAGGGCGATCGGTGCGGGCCTCTTCGCTAT
TACGCCAGCTGGCGAAAGGGGGATGTGCTGCAAGGCGATTAAGTTGGGTAACGCCAGGGTTTTCCCAGTC
ACGACGTTGTAAAACGACGGCCAGTGAATTCGAGC
